Addgene plasmid #99547: YIp211-P30-His-pol30(K127R)-3'
Purpose: Yeast integrative vector for expression of His-tagged POL30 (PCNA) mutant K127R; URA3 marker
Depositing lab: Helle Ulrich. Depositing organization: Cancer Research UK. Publication: Detection of PCNA modifications in Saccharomyces cerevisiae. Davies AA, Ulrich HD. Methods Mol Biol. 2012;920:543-67. doi: 10.1007/978-1-61779-998-3_36. PubMed 22941627.
Backbone
  Vector backbone: YIplac211
  Backbone manufacturer: Gietz & Sugino (1988) Gene 74:527-34
  Backbone size w/o insert (bp): 3797
  Vector type: Yeast Expression
  Selectable markers: URA3
Growth in bacteria
  Bacterial resistance: Ampicillin, 100 μg/mL
  Growth temperature: 37°C
  Growth strain: DH5alpha
  Copy number: High Copy
Gene/Insert
  Gene/Insert name: POL30 (alt name: PCNA)
  Species: S. cerevisiae (budding yeast)
  Insert size (bp): 2502
  Mutation: K127R
  Entrez Gene: POL30 (a.k.a. YBR088C)
  Promoter: POL30
  Tag / fusion protein: 6xHis (N terminal on insert)
  Cloning method: Restriction Enzyme; 5′ cloning site EcoRI (unknown if destroyed); 3′ cloning site SphI (unknown if destroyed)
  Sequencing primers: 5′ M13fwd; 3′ M13rev
Terms and licenses: Academic/Nonprofit Terms; Industry Terms: Not Available to Industry
Depositor comments: The ORF is followed by 1129 bp of the POL30 3' region; digest with StuI for integration into URA3 or with PmlI for integration upstream of endogenous POL30 (for exchange of alleles by 5FOA selection.) Please see secondary publication PMID: 19107412 for more information about this plasmid.
How to cite: YIp211-P30-His-pol30(K127R)-3' was a gift from Helle Ulrich (Addgene plasmid # 99547 ; http://n2t.net/addgene:99547 ; RRID:Addgene_99547)
