[The description below was written by a language model from this plasmid's Addgene catalogue record and pLannotate feature annotations shown in this document.]
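Description:
YIp211-P30-His-pol30(K127R)-3' is a yeast integrative expression plasmid built on the YIplac211 backbone. It carries no yeast replication origin, so it persists in Saccharomyces cerevisiae only after recombining into the genome. In E. coli it is maintained at high copy through a pUC/ColE1-type origin and selected with ampicillin via the β-lactamase gene. In yeast, selection relies on the URA3 auxotrophic marker with its own promoter, which can also be counterselected with 5-fluoroorotic acid. Remnants of the lacZα/lac promoter region flank the cloning site, and small rop, bom and lacI fragments are backbone leftovers with no functional role.

The roughly 2.5 kb insert, cloned between EcoRI and SphI, is a genomic segment of the POL30 locus encoding PCNA, the sliding clamp that confers processivity on DNA polymerase δ and takes part in DNA repair. Expression is driven by the native POL30 promoter, and the upstream sequence includes a fragment of the neighbouring NHP6B gene. An N-terminal 6xHis tag precedes the open reading frame, which carries the K127R substitution, replacing a lysine with a non-modifiable arginine. The ORF is followed by about 1.1 kb of POL30 3' sequence, which overlaps part of the adjacent RFC5 gene on the opposite strand.

According to the depositor, linearising within URA3 targets integration to the ura3 locus. Cutting upstream of POL30 instead directs integration next to the endogenous gene, allowing allele exchange by subsequent 5-FOA selection. The His tag permits affinity purification of PCNA, consistent with the associated work on detecting PCNA modifications in budding yeast, where the mutant allows the contribution of this lysine to be assessed.
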