Features (pLannotate 1.2.2; 16 found; start..end, strand, type, name):
     32..130     +  CDS            NHP6B (fragment): NHP6B_YEAST - Also known as NHPB. Experimental evidence at protein level: Swiss-Prot protein existence level 1. DNA-binding protein that induces severe bending of DNA. Required for DNA-binding by the FACT complex, a general chromatin factor that acts to reorganize nucleosomes. The FACT complex is involved in multiple processes that require DNA as a template such as mRNA elongation, DNA replication and DNA repair. Also augments the fidelity of transcription by RNA polymerase III independently of any role in the FACT complex. Required for transcriptional initiation fidelity of some but not all t
    576..593     +  CDS            6xHis: 6xHis affinity tag
    606..1379    +  CDS            POL30: PCNA_YEAST - Experimental evidence at protein level: Swiss-Prot protein existence level 1. This protein is an auxiliary protein of DNA polymerase delta and is involved in the control of eukaryotic DNA replication by increasing the polymerase's processibility during elongation of the leading strand. Involved in DNA repair. From Saccharomyces cerevisiae (strain ATCC 204508 / S288c) (Baker's yeast).
   1552..2520    -  CDS            RFC5 (fragment): RFC5_YEAST - Experimental evidence at protein level: Swiss-Prot protein existence level 1. Component of ATP-dependent clamp loader (RFC and RFC-like) complexes for DNA clamps, such as the POL30/PCNA homotrimer and the checkpoint clamp DDC1:MEC3:RAD17 complex. During a clamp loading circle, the RFC:clamp complex binds to DNA and the recognition of the double-stranded/single-stranded junction stimulates ATP hydrolysis by RFC. The complex presumably provides bipartite ATP sites in which one subunit supplies a catalytic site for hydrolysis of ATP bound to the neighboring subunit. Dissociation of R
   2572..2588    -  protein_bind   lac operator: The lac repressor binds to the lac operator to inhibit transcription in E. coli. This inhibition can be relieved by adding lactose or isopropyl-β-D-thiogalactopyranoside (IPTG). lac repressor encoded by lacI
   2596..2626    -  promoter       lac promoter: promoter for the E. coli lac operon
   2641..2662    -  protein_bind   CAP binding site: CAP binding activates transcription in the presence of cAMP. E. coli catabolite activator protein
   2675..2767    -  CDS            lacI (fragment): lac repressor; lacI; The lac repressor binds to the lac operator to inhibit transcription in E. coli. This inhibition can be relieved by adding lactose or isopropyl-β-D-thiogalactopyranoside (IPTG).
   2950..3538    -  rep_origin     ori: high-copy-number ColE1/pMB1/pBR322/pUC origin of replication
   3709..4569    -  CDS            AmpR: β-lactamase; bla; confers resistance to ampicillin, carbenicillin, and related antibiotics
   4570..4674    -  promoter       AmpR promoter: bla
   4767..4982    +  promoter       URA3 promoter: S. cerevisiae URA3
   4983..5786    +  CDS            URA3: orotidine-5'-phosphate decarboxylase, required for uracil biosynthesis; S. cerevisiae URA3; yeast auxotrophic marker, counterselectable with 5-fluoroorotic acid (5-FOA)
   5875..5910    +  CDS            rop (fragment): Rop protein, which maintains plasmids at low copy number; rop
   6012..6111    +  misc_feature   bom (fragment): basis of mobility region from pBR322
   6117..21      -  CDS            lacZα (fragment) (across the origin): LacZα fragment of β-galactosidase; lacZ fragment
>Addgene plasmid #99547 | YIp211-P30-His-pol30(K127R)-3' | addgene full sequence | sequence record 191861 | Addgene NGS Result
GTAAAACGACGGCCAGTGAATTCGCCCTTATTCCTTAACTGCTGAAGAAAAGCAACCCTATGAATCTAAG
GCTCAAGCAGACAAGAAGAGATACGAATCTGAAAAGGAATTGTACAATGCTACACGTGCTTGATCTAACA
ACTCAATGTTCTCTACCTCCCATACAACGTACTTTTGAAACTTCAGAAAGAAGTTGAGTAGGTTGCATTA
TGTGTTATTATTATTACTATTATCATTATTTTACTTATATATCCTTCTTTTCTTTTATGTATTCTCTTCC
TTTTTCGCACAACTTATGCTGATTCTTCAATATCTAATTATTTAGCATTTTTCTTCTCCATCCGACGCAC
CAAAACGCGAAACGCGTAACTTTTTTTTTGGATTTCAACTGATAGTTTTCGTACTTTGCTTCCTCTGGTA
CATAAAATTATATATAAGAAACACTTTTGCTTTAGCCTTCCTTTCTTTCCACTTGCACCTTTCACTTTCG
CCGTCCTTTTTCACTCACAGCAACAAGCAGCAAGCACTAAGTACGCAGTCAAAAGAGAGAAAAAGGATCC
AATATGAGAGGATCTCACCATCACCATCACCATGGCCCGGGAAAAATGTTAGAAGCAAAATTTGAAGAAG
CATCCCTTTTCAAGAGAATAATTGATGGTTTCAAAGATTGTGTCCAGTTGGTCAATTTCCAATGTAAAGA
AGATGGTATCATTGCACAAGCTGTCGATGACTCAAGAGTTCTATTGGTCTCCTTGGAAATAGGTGTCGAA
GCCTTCCAAGAATATAGATGTGACCATCCTGTTACGTTAGGTATGGATCTAACCTCACTAAGTAAAATCC
TACGTTGTGGTAACAACACCGATACATTAACACTAATTGCTGACAACACACCGGATTCCATCATCTTATT
ATTTGAGGATACCAAGAAAGACCGTATAGCCGAATACTCTCTGAAATTGATGGATATCGATGCTGATTTC
TTAAGAATTGAAGAATTACAGTACGACTCCACCCTGTCATTGCCATCTTCCGAATTCTCTAAAATTGTTC
GTGACTTGTCCCAATTGAGTGATTCTATTAATATCATGATCACCAAAGAAACAATAAAGTTTGTAGCTGA
CGGTGATATCGGATCAGGTTCAGTCATAATAAAACCATTCGTGGATATGGAACATCCTGAAACAAGCATC
AAACTTGAAATGGATCAACCTGTCGACTTGACGTTCGGAGCTAAATATTTATTGGACATCATTAAGGGCT
CCTCCCTTTCTGATAGAGTTGGTATCAGGCTCTCCAGCGAAGCTCCTGCTTTATTCCAATTTGATTTGAA
GAGTGGGTTCCTACAGTTTTTCTTGGCTCCTAAATTTAATGACGAAGAATAACTGCAGATGTAAATTATC
TATATAGTTGTATACTAAAAATAATAAACAAAAAAAAAACAGTAAAGTTTGTTTTAAATGAAAATAAATA
ACAAAGAAAATAAAGACTAAGATGCGTTAAATATCAGCTTTTTGTGTGACTTATACAGTATTTATGACAT
ATCTTACATTAATCTAGACAGCACATAACTTTTGCTATGAACCCTTCCAAATGGAATATTGCTTTGTTTC
CAAGTGATAATCTTTCGTCAAAAACACTTGAGTATTCAATTATGGACGATTTATTCGTGGTATTCAGGGT
TTCCACATCCAACAAAGAAAACGTTAGTTCCTTTAAGATGATATTGGCAGGTATACAATGAGCTAGTAAA
TCGTATAGGACAGCTCTGCATTCGATTAAAGAATTGACAGATCTCTCTTTAACGATTTTCCTCGTTAATT
TATGGATCACTATAATCCAATCTGGTTTTATTATAGGGCTACTGCTTTTCAATGCTAATTCGTTGTTCAG
TGCCATAGATTCAAGCATTAATAGGGAGACTCGCAAGTTTCCATTCGATGCCTGAGCAATTCTTTTTAAA
ATATCCTTTGTTTCTAGTTGTATTCTTTCATTTGTCACCACATCAGACAAGATAGTTGAAATTTCGCTAT
CGCTTGGTGCAGGACAACGAATCAACAGACAACGGGATTTGATAGGAGCAATTATAGGCGACATCGAATC
GCAGACCATTATCAACCTAATGTTTTTGGAGTATTTTTCCATGGTACGTCTTAAAGCAGCTTGAGCATCT
TTTGTTAACGAGTTCGCCTCGTTGATAATAACACACTTATATCTATGGGCAAGTCCATCCTTAGAATCTT
GAAAGTCCACTTGTTCCATTTGAGCCACTTCTTTCAATAGTTCTTGGATGACAATTCTATCATTGTTACC
CATATCACTTGGCGTGATCTCTAAATGGTATGGCGAGCTGACCACATTCAGTTCTAGTTTTCTGTTCGAA
GCAGTGACAAATTGTCTGACATCAATTTTCAATCTATAGACTCCAGGTCCAAATATGGACTCCAATAATG
CCATACAACGCGTTTTCTTACCTGTACCATTTGGTCCATACAGTAAAAGATGAGGTAAATCACGAGGCTG
CAGGCATGCAAGCTTGGCGTAATCATGGTCATAGCTGTTTCCTGTGTGAAATTGTTATCCGCTCACAATT
CCACACAACATACGAGCCGGAAGCATAAAGTGTAAAGCCTGGGGTGCCTAATGAGTGAGCTAACTCACAT
TAATTGCGTTGCGCTCACTGCCCGCTTTCCAGTCGGGAAACCTGTCGTGCCAGCTGCATTAATGAATCGG
CCAACGCGCGGGGAGAGGCGGTTTGCGTATTGGGCGCTCTTCCGCTTCCTCGCTCACTGACTCGCTGCGC
TCGGTCGTTCGGCTGCGGCGAGCGGTATCAGCTCACTCAAAGGCGGTAATACGGTTATCCACAGAATCAG
GGGATAACGCAGGAAAGAACATGTGAGCAAAAGGCCAGCAAAAGGCCAGGAACCGTAAAAAGGCCGCGTT
GCTGGCGTTTTTCCATAGGCTCCGCCCCCCTGACGAGCATCACAAAAATCGACGCTCAAGTCAGAGGTGG
CGAAACCCGACAGGACTATAAAGATACCAGGCGTTTCCCCCTGGAAGCTCCCTCGTGCGCTCTCCTGTTC
CGACCCTGCCGCTTACCGGATACCTGTCCGCCTTTCTCCCTTCGGGAAGCGTGGCGCTTTCTCATAGCTC
ACGCTGTAGGTATCTCAGTTCGGTGTAGGTCGTTCGCTCCAAGCTGGGCTGTGTGCACGAACCCCCCGTT
CAGCCCGACCGCTGCGCCTTATCCGGTAACTATCGTCTTGAGTCCAACCCGGTAAGACACGACTTATCGC
CACTGGCAGCAGCCACTGGTAACAGGATTAGCAGAGCGAGGTATGTAGGCGGTGCTACAGAGTTCTTGAA
GTGGTGGCCTAACTACGGCTACACTAGAAGAACAGTATTTGGTATCTGCGCTCTGCTGAAGCCAGTTACC
TTCGGAAAAAGAGTTGGTAGCTCTTGATCCGGCAAACAAACCACCGCTGGTAGCGGTGGTTTTTTTGTTT
GCAAGCAGCAGATTACGCGCAGAAAAAAAGGATCTCAAGAAGATCCTTTGATCTTTTCTACGGGGTCTGA
CGCTCAGTGGAACGAAAACTCACGTTAAGGGATTTTGGTCATGAGATTATCAAAAAGGATCTTCACCTAG
ATCCTTTTAAATTAAAAATGAAGTTTTAAATCAATCTAAAGTATATATGAGTAAACTTGGTCTGACAGTT
ACCAATGCTTAATCAGTGAGGCACCTATCTCAGCGATCTGTCTATTTCGTTCATCCATAGTTGCCTGACT
CCCCGTCGTGTAGATAACTACGATACGGGAGGGCTTACCATCTGGCCCCAGTGCTGCAATGATACCGCGA
GACCCACGCTCACCGGCTCCAGATTTATCAGCAATAAACCAGCCAGCCGGAAGGGCCGAGCGCAGAAGTG
GTCCTGCAACTTTATCCGCCTCCATCCAGTCTATTAATTGTTGCCGGGAAGCTAGAGTAAGTAGTTCGCC
AGTTAATAGTTTGCGCAACGTTGTTGCCATTGCTACAGGCATCGTGGTGTCACGCTCGTCGTTTGGTATG
GCTTCATTCAGCTCCGGTTCCCAACGATCAAGGCGAGTTACATGATCCCCCATGTTGTGCAAAAAAGCGG
TTAGCTCCTTCGGTCCTCCGATCGTTGTCAGAAGTAAGTTGGCCGCAGTGTTATCACTCATGGTTATGGC
AGCACTGCATAATTCTCTTACTGTCATGCCATCCGTAAGATGCTTTTCTGTGACTGGTGAGTACTCAACC
AAGTCATTCTGAGAATAGTGTATGCGGCGACCGAGTTGCTCTTGCCCGGCGTCAATACGGGATAATACCG
CGCCACATAGCAGAACTTTAAAAGTGCTCATCATTGGAAAACGTTCTTCGGGGCGAAAACTCTCAAGGAT
CTTACCGCTGTTGAGATCCAGTTCGATGTAACCCACTCGTGCACCCAACTGATCTTCAGCATCTTTTACT
TTCACCAGCGTTTCTGGGTGAGCAAAAACAGGAAGGCAAAATGCCGCAAAAAAGGGAATAAGGGCGACAC
GGAAATGTTGAATACTCATACTCTTCCTTTTTCAATATTATTGAAGCATTTATCAGGGTTATTGTCTCAT
GAGCGGATACATATTTGAATGTATTTAGAAAAATAAACAAATAGGGGTTCCGCGCACATTTCCCCGAAAA
GTGCCACCTGACGTCTAAGAAACCATTATTATCATGACATTAACCTATAAAAATAGGCGTATCACGAGGC
CAGCTTTTCAATTCATCATTTTTTTTTTATTCTTTTTTTTGATTTCGGTTTCCTTGAAATTTTTTTGATT
CGGTAATCTCCGAACAGAAGGAAGAACGAAGGAAGGAGCACAGACTTAGATTGGTATATATACGCATATG
TAGTGTTGAAGAAACATGAAATTGCCCAGTATTCTTAACCCAACTGCACAGAACAAAAACATGCAGGAAA
CGAAGATAAATCATGTCGAAAGCTACATATAAGGAACGTGCTGCTACTCATCCTAGTCCTGTTGCTGCCA
AGCTATTTAATATCATGCACGAAAAGCAAACAAACTTGTGTGCTTCATTGGATGTTCGTACCACCAAGGA
ATTACTGGAGTTAGTTGAAGCATTAGGTCCCAAAATTTGTTTACTAAAAACACATGTGGATATCTTGACT
GATTTTTCCATGGAGGGCACAGTTAAGCCGCTAAAGGCATTATCCGCCAAGTACAATTTTTTACTCTTCG
AAGACAGAAAATTTGCTGACATTGGTAATACAGTCAAATTGCAGTACTCTGCGGGTGTATACAGAATAGC
AGAATGGGCAGACATTACGAATGCACACGGTGTGGTGGGCCCAGGTATTGTTAGCGGTTTGAAGCAGGCG
GCAGAAGAAGTAACAAAGGAACCTAGAGGCCTTTTGATGTTAGCAGAATTGTCATGCAAGGGCTCCCTAT
CTACTGGAGAATATACTAAGGGTACTGTTGACATTGCGAAGAGCGACAAAGATTTTGTTATCGGCTTTAT
TGCTCAAAGAGACATGGGTGGAAGAGATGAAGGTTACGATTGGTTGATTATGACACCCGGTGTGGGTTTA
GATGACAAGGGAGACGCATTGGGTCAACAGTATAGAACCGTGGATGATGTGGTCTCTACAGGATCTGACA
TTATTATTGTTGGAAGAGGACTATTTGCAAAGGGAAGGGATGCTAAGGTAGAGGGTGAACGTTACAGAAA
AGCAGGCTGGGAAGCATATTTGAGAAGATGCGGCCAGCAAAACTAAAAAACTGTATTATAAGTAAATGCA
TGTATACTAAACTCACAAATTAGAGCTTCAATTTAATTATATCAGTTATTACCCGCCCTTTCGTCTCGCG
CGTTTCGGTGATGACGGTGAAAACCTCTGACACATGCAGCTCCCGGAGACGGTCACAGCTTGTCTGTAAG
CGGATGCCGGGAGCAGACAAGCCCGTCAGGGCGCGTCAGCGGGTGTTGGCGGGTGTCGGGGCTGGCTTAA
CTATGCGGCATCAGAGCAGATTGTACTGAGAGTGCACCATATGCGGTGTGAAATACCGCACAGATGCGTA
AGGAGAAAATACCGCATCAGGCGCCATTCGCCATTCAGGCTGCGCAACTGTTGGGAAGGGCGATCGGTGC
GGGCCTCTTCGCTATTACGCCAGCTGGCGAAAGGGGGATGTGCTGCAAGGCGATTAAGTTGGGTAACGCC
AGGGTTTTCCCAGTCACGACGTT
